Addgene plasmid #169187: pK27Sumo_His-SUMO-nsp8 (SARS-CoV-2)
Purpose: To express His-SUMO-nsp8 (SARS-CoV-2) in E. coli
Depositing lab: John Diffley. Depositing organization: Francis Crick Institute. Publication: Identifying SARS-CoV-2 antiviral compounds by screening for small molecule inhibitors of nsp12/7/8 RNA-dependent RNA polymerase. Bertolin AP, Weissmann F, Zeng J, Posse V, Milligan JC, Canal B, Ulferts R, Wu M, Drury LS, Howell M, Beale R, Diffley JFX. Biochem J. 2021 Jul 16;478(13):2425-2443. doi: 10.1042/BCJ20210200. PubMed 34198323.
Backbone
  Vector backbone: pK27Sumo
  Vector type: Bacterial Expression
Growth in bacteria
  Bacterial resistance: Kanamycin, 50 μg/mL
  Growth temperature: 37°C
  Growth strain: DH5alpha
  Copy number: Unknown
Gene/Insert
  Gene/Insert name: 14His-SUMO-nsp8 (alt name: SARS-CoV-2 nsp8)
  Species: Synthetic; SARS-CoV-2
  Mutation: Codon optimised for E. coli
  Entrez Gene: ORF1ab (a.k.a. GU280_gp01)
  Promoter: T5
  Tag / fusion protein: 14His-SUMO (Ulp1-cleavable) (N terminal on backbone)
  Cloning method: Gibson Cloning
  Sequencing primers: 5′ AGTCAAGCCTGAGACTCACATC; 3′ CGTTTCCCGTTGAATATGGCTC
Terms and licenses: Academic/Nonprofit Terms; Industry Terms: Not Available to Industry
How to cite: pK27Sumo_His-SUMO-nsp8 (SARS-CoV-2) was a gift from John Diffley (Addgene plasmid # 169187 ; http://n2t.net/addgene:169187 ; RRID:Addgene_169187)
