[The description below was written by a language model from this plasmid's Addgene catalogue record, the feature table of its GenBank file and pLannotate feature annotations shown in this document.]
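Description:
pK27Sumo_His-SUMO-nsp8 (SARS-CoV-2) is a bacterial expression plasmid of about 4.9 kb, built on the pK27Sumo backbone, for producing the SARS-CoV-2 non-structural protein nsp8 in E. coli. It replicates from a ColE1/pMB1-type origin, with a bom region and a remnant of rop nearby. Selection is by kanamycin through an aminoglycoside phosphotransferase gene. A short leftover fragment of a chloramphenicol acetyltransferase gene is also annotated but is not a functional marker. The catalogue lists copy number as unknown.

The expression cassette is driven by the bacteriophage T5 promoter, which is recognised by the host E. coli RNA polymerase and is paired with lac operator sequences. The plasmid also carries lacI under the stronger lacIq promoter, so transcription is repressed until it is relieved with IPTG or lactose, and no T7 polymerase-expressing strain is needed. The open reading frame encodes a 14-histidine tag followed by a truncated S. cerevisiae SMT3 (SUMO) domain fused to the N terminus of nsp8, whose coding sequence is synthetic and codon-optimised for E. coli. A lambda t0 terminator follows the insert, and an rrnB T1 terminator lies beyond the kanamycin gene. The automated annotation matches the insert to the viral replicase polyprotein 1a, and its accompanying text about nsp10 is a generic database note rather than a description of this insert.

The His tag allows metal-affinity purification, and the SUMO moiety can be cleaved by the Ulp1 protease to remove the whole tag from nsp8. The associated work used the protein as a cofactor in the nsp12/7/8 RNA-dependent RNA polymerase for small-molecule inhibitor screening.
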