LOCUS       14His-SUMO-nsp8 4885 bp DNA circular SYN 23-MAR-2021
DEFINITION  pK27Sumo_14His-SUMO-nsp8
ACCESSION   14His-SUMO-nsp8
KEYWORDS    .
SOURCE      Unknown.
  ORGANISM  Unknown Unclassified.
REFERENCE   1 (bases 1 to 4885)
  AUTHORS   Self
  JOURNAL   Unpublished.
FEATURES             Location/Qualifiers
     misc_signal     10..54
                     /label="T5 promoter"
     CDS             115..1080
                     /label="14His-SUMO-nsp8"
     CDS             193..483
                     /label="S. cerevisiae SMT3 (truncated)"
                     /product="cleavable ubiquitin-like protein tag"
     CDS             1282..2097
                     /label="KanR"
                     /product="aminoglycoside phosphotransferase" CDS
     complement      (2496..3578)
                     /label="lacI"
                     /product="lac repressor"
ORIGIN
        1 ctcgagaaat cataaaaaat ttatttgctt tgtgagcgga taacaattat aatagattca
       61 attgtgagcg gataacaatt tcacacagaa ttcattaaag aggagaaatt aaccatgagc
      121 aagcatcacc atcattcagg ccatcaccat accggacacc accatcattc aggcagtcat
      181 caccataccg gatcggactc agaagtcaat caagaagcta agccagaggt caagccagaa
      241 gtcaagcctg agactcacat caatttaaag gtgtccgatg gatcttcaga gatcttcttc
      301 aagatcaaaa agaccactcc tttaagaagg ctgatggaag cgttcgctaa aagacagggt
      361 aaggaaatgg actccttaag attcttgtac gacggtatta gaattcaagc tgatcagacc
      421 cctgaagatt tggacatgga ggataacgat attattgagg ctcacagaga acagattggt
      481 ggcgcaattg ccagcgaatt tagcagcctg ccgagctatg cagcatttgc aaccgcacaa
      541 gaagcatacg aacaggcagt tgccaatggt gatagcgaag ttgttctgaa aaaactgaaa
      601 aagtcactga acgtggccaa aagcgaattt gatcgtgatg cagcaatgca gcgtaaactg
      661 gaaaagatgg cagatcaggc aatgacccag atgtataaac aggcacgtag cgaagataaa
      721 cgtgcaaaag ttaccagcgc aatgcagacc atgctgttta ccatgctgcg caaactggat
      781 aatgatgccc tgaacaacat tatcaataat gcccgtgatg gttgtgttcc gctgaacatt
      841 attccgctga ccaccgcagc aaaactgatg gtggttattc cggattacaa cacctataaa
      901 aacacctgtg atggcaccac ctttacctat gcaagcgcac tgtgggaaat tcagcaggtt
      961 gttgatgcag atagcaaaat tgtgcagctg agcgaaatta gcatggataa tagcccgaat
     1021 ctggcatggc ctctgattgt taccgcactg cgtgcaaata gcgcagttaa actgcagtaa
     1081 taagcggccg cacatcacca tcactaagct taattagctg agcttggact cctgttgata
     1141 gatccagtaa tgacctcaga actccatctg gatttgttca gaacgctcgg ttgccgccgg
     1201 gcgtttttta ttggtgagaa tccaagctag ccatgaacaa taaaactgtc tgcttacata
     1261 aacagtaata caaggggtgt tatgagccat attcaacggg aaacgtcttg ctctaggccg
     1321 cgattaaatt ccaacatgga tgctgattta tatgggtata aatgggctcg cgataatgtc
     1381 gggcaatcag gtgcgacaat ctatcgattg tatgggaagc ccgatgcgcc agagttgttt
     1441 ctgaaacatg gcaaaggtag cgttgccaat gatgttacag atgagatggt cagactaaac
     1501 tggctgacgg aatttatgcc tcttccgacc atcaagcatt ttatccgtac tcctgatgat
     1561 gcttggttac tcacgactgc gatccccggc aaaacagcat tccaggtatt agaagaatat
     1621 cctgattcag gtgaaaatat tgttgatgcg ctggcagtgt tcctgcgccg gttgcattcg
     1681 attcctgttt gtaattgtcc ttttaacagc gatcgcgtat ttcgtctcgc tcaggcgcaa
     1741 tcacgaatga ataacggttt ggttgatgcg agtgattttg atgacgagcg taatggctgg
     1801 cctgttgaac aagtctggaa agaaatgcac aaacttttgc cattctcacc ggattcagtc
     1861 gtcactcatg gtgatttctc acttgataac cttatttttg acgaggggaa attaataggt
     1921 tgtattgatg ttggacgagt cggaatcgca gaccgatacc aggatcttgc catcctatgg
     1981 aactgcctcg gtgagttttc tccttcatta cagaaacggc tttttcaaaa atatggtatt
     2041 gataatcctg atatgaataa attgcagttt catttgatgc tcgatgagtt tttctaagaa
     2101 ttaattcatg ggcaaatatt atacgcaagg cgacaaggtg ctgatgccgc tggcgattca
     2161 ggttcatcat gccgtttgtg atggcttcca tgtcggcaga atgcttaatg aattacaaca
     2221 gtactgcgat gagtggcagg gcggggcgta atttttttaa ggcagttatt ggtgccctta
     2281 aacgcctggg gtaatgactc tctagcttga ggcatcaaat aaaacgaaag gctcagtcga
     2341 aagactgggc ctttcgtttt atctgttgtt tgtcggtgaa cgctctcctg agtaggacaa
     2401 atccgccgct ctagattacg tgcagtcgat gataagctgt caaacatgag aattgtgcct
     2461 aatgagtgag ctaacttaca ttaattgcgt tgcgctcact gcccgctttc cagtcgggaa
     2521 acctgtcgtg ccagctgcat taatgaatcg gccaacgcgc ggggagaggc ggtttgcgta
     2581 ttgggggcca gggtggtttt tcttttcacc agtgagacgg gcaacagctg attgcccttc
     2641 accgcctggc cctgagagag ttgcagcaag cggtccacgc tggtttgccc cagcaggcga
     2701 aaatcctgtt tgatggtggt taacggcggg atataacatg agctgtcttc ggtatcgtcg
     2761 tatcccacta ccgagatatc cgcaccaacg cgcagcccgg actcggtaat ggcgcgcatt
     2821 gcgcccagcg ccatctgatc gttggcaacc agcatcgcag tgggaacgat gccctcattc
     2881 agcatttgca tggtttgttg aaaaccggac atggcactcc agtcgccttc ccgttccgct
     2941 atcggctgaa tttgattgcg agtgagatat ttatgccagc cagccagacg cagacgcgcc
     3001 gagacagaac ttaatgggcc cgctaacagc gcgatttgct ggtgacccaa tgcgaccaga
     3061 tgctccacgc ccagtcgcgt accgtcttca tgggagaaaa taatactgtt gatgggtgtc
     3121 tggtcagaga catcaagaaa taacgccgga acattagtgc aggcagcttc cacagcaatg
     3181 gcatcctggt catccagcgg atagttaatg atcagcccac tgacgcgttg cgcgagaaga
     3241 ttgtgcaccg ccgctttaca ggcttcgacg ccgcttcgtt ctaccatcga caccaccacg
     3301 ctggcaccca gttgatcggc gcgagattta atcgccgcga caatttgcga cggcgcgtgc
     3361 agggccagac tggaggtggc aacgccaatc agcaacgact gtttgcccgc cagttgttgt
     3421 gccacgcggt tgggaatgta attcagctcc gccatcgccg cttccacttt ttcccgcgtt
     3481 ttcgcagaaa cgtggctggc ctggttcacc acgcgggaaa cggtctgata agagacaccg
     3541 gcatactctg cgacatcgta taacgttact ggtttcacat tcaccaccct gaattgactc
     3601 tcttccgggc gctatcatgc cataccgcga aaggttttgc accattcgat ggtgtcggaa
     3661 tttcgggcag cgttgggtcc tggccacggg tgcgcatgat ctagagctgc ctcgcgcgtt
     3721 tcggtgatga cggtgaaaac ctctgacaca tgcagctccc ggagacggtc acagcttgtc
     3781 tgtaagcgga tgccgggagc agacaagccc gtcagggcgc gtcagcgggt gttggcgggt
     3841 gtcggggcgc agccatgacc cagtcacgta gcgatagcgg agtgtatact ggcttaacta
     3901 tgcggcatca gagcagattg tactgagagt gcaccatatg cggtgtgaaa taccgcacag
     3961 atgcgtaagg agaaaatacc gcatcaggcg ctcttccgct tcctcgctca ctgactcgct
     4021 gcgctcggtc gttcggctgc ggcgagcggt atcagctcac tcaaaggcgg taatacggtt
     4081 atccacagaa tcaggggata acgcaggaaa gaacatgtga gcaaaaggcc agcaaaaggc
     4141 caggaaccgt aaaaaggccg cgttgctggc gtttttccat aggctccgcc cccctgacga
     4201 gcatcacaaa aatcgacgct caagtcagag gtggcgaaac ccgacaggac tataaagata
     4261 ccaggcgttt ccccctggaa gctccctcgt gcgctctcct gttccgaccc tgccgcttac
     4321 cggatacctg tccgcctttc tcccttcggg aagcgtggcg ctttctcata gctcacgctg
     4381 taggtatctc agttcggtgt aggtcgttcg ctccaagctg ggctgtgtgc acgaaccccc
     4441 cgttcagccc gaccgctgcg ccttatccgg taactatcgt cttgagtcca acccggtaag
     4501 acacgactta tcgccactgg cagcagccac tggtaacagg attagcagag cgaggtatgt
     4561 aggcggtgct acagagttct tgaagtggtg gcctaactac ggctacacta gaaggacagt
     4621 atttggtatc tgcgctctgc tgaagccagt taccttcgga aaaagagttg gtagctcttg
     4681 atccggcaaa caaaccaccg ctggtagcgg tggttttttt gtttgcaagc agcagattac
     4741 gcgcagaaaa aaaggatctc aagaagatcc tttgatcttt tctacggggt ctgacgctca
     4801 gtggaacgaa aactcacgtt aagggatttt ggtcatgaca ttaacctata aaaataggcg
     4861 tatcacgagg ccctttcgtc ttcac
//
