Features (pLannotate 1.2.2; 15 found; start..end, strand, type, name):
    509..530     +  protein_bind   CAP binding site: CAP binding activates transcription in the presence of cAMP. E. coli catabolite activator protein
    549..566     +  promoter       tet promoter (fragment): E. coli promoter for tetracycline efflux protein gene
    589..675     -  terminator     rrnB T1 terminator: Escherichia coli rrnB; transcription terminator T1 from the E. coli rrnB gene
    740..884     -  CDS            CmR (fragment): chloramphenicol acetyltransferase; cat; confers resistance to chloramphenicol
    894..1709    -  CDS            KanR: aminoglycoside phosphotransferase; aph(3')-Ia; confers resistance to kanamycin in bacteria or G418 (Geneticin®) in eukaryotes
   1768..1862    -  terminator     lambda t0 terminator: transcription terminator from phage lambda
   1912..2505    -  CDS            R1A_SARS2 (fragment): Experimental evidence at protein level: Swiss-Prot protein existence level 1. [Non-structural protein 10]: Plays a pivotal role in viral transcription by stimulating both nsp14 3'-5' exoribonuclease and nsp16 2'-O-methyltransferase activities. Therefore plays an essential role in viral mRNAs cap methylation. From Severe acute respiratory syndrome coronavirus 2 (2019-nCoV) (SARS-CoV-2).
   2507..2796    -  CDS            SUMO (fragment): cleavable ubiquitin-like protein tag; S. cerevisiae SMT3 (truncated)
   2911..2927    -  protein_bind   lac operator: The lac repressor binds to the lac operator to inhibit transcription in E. coli. This inhibition can be relieved by adding lactose or isopropyl-β-D-thiogalactopyranoside (IPTG). lac repressor encoded by lacI
   2935..2979    -  promoter       T5 promoter: bacteriophage T5 promoter for E. coli RNA polymerase, with embedded lac operator
   3112..3700    +  rep_origin     ori: high-copy-number ColE1/pMB1/pBR322/pUC origin of replication
   3886..4026    -  misc_feature   bom: basis of mobility region from pBR322
   4128..4169    -  CDS            rop (fragment): Rop protein, which maintains plasmids at low copy number; rop
   4218..4295    +  promoter       lacIq promoter: lacI (mutant); In the lacIq allele, a single base change in the promoter boosts expression of the lacI gene about 10-fold.
   4296..496     +  CDS            lacI (across the origin): lac repressor; lacI; The lac repressor binds to the lac operator to inhibit transcription in E. coli. This inhibition can be relieved by adding lactose or isopropyl-β-D-thiogalactopyranoside (IPTG).
>Addgene plasmid #169187 | pK27Sumo_His-SUMO-nsp8 (SARS-CoV-2) | addgene full sequence | sequence record 333997 | Addgene NGS Result
GCGTCTGGCTGGCTGGCATAAATATCTCACTCGCAATCAAATTCAGCCGATAGCGGAACGGGAAGGCGAC
TGGAGTGCCATGTCCGGTTTTCAACAAACCATGCAAATGCTGAATGAGGGCATCGTTCCCACTGCGATGC
TGGTTGCCAACGATCAGATGGCGCTGGGCGCAATGCGCGCCATTACCGAGTCCGGGCTGCGCGTTGGTGC
GGATATCTCGGTAGTGGGATACGACGATACCGAAGACAGCTCATGTTATATCCCGCCGTTAACCACCATC
AAACAGGATTTTCGCCTGCTGGGGCAAACCAGCGTGGACCGCTTGCTGCAACTCTCTCAGGGCCAGGCGG
TGAAGGGCAATCAGCTGTTGCCCGTCTCACTGGTGAAAAGAAAAACCACCCTGGCCCCCAATACGCAAAC
CGCCTCTCCCCGCGCGTTGGCCGATTCATTAATGCAGCTGGCACGACAGGTTTCCCGACTGGAAAGCGGG
CAGTGAGCGCAACGCAATTAATGTAAGTTAGCTCACTCATTAGGCACAATTCTCATGTTTGACAGCTTAT
CATCGACTGCACGTAATCTAGAGGGCGGATTTGTCCTACTCAGGAGAGCGTTCACCGACAAACAACAGAT
AAAACGAAAGGCCCAGTCTTTCGACTGAGCCTTTCGTTTTATTTGATGCCTCAAGCTAGAGAGTCATTAC
CCCAGGCGTTTAAGGGCACCAATAACTGCCTTAAAAAAATTACGCCCCGCCCTGCCACTCATCGCAGTAC
TGTTGTAATTCATTAAGCATTCTGCCGACATGGAAGCCATCACAAACGGCATGATGAACCTGAATCGCCA
GCGGCATCAGCACCTTGTCGCCTTGCGTATAATATTTGCCCATGAATTAATTCTTAGAAAAACTCATCGA
GCATCAAATGAAACTGCAATTTATTCATATCAGGATTATCAATACCATATTTTTGAAAAAGCCGTTTCTG
TAATGAAGGAGAAAACTCACCGAGGCAGTTCCATAGGATGGCAAGATCCTGGTATCGGTCTGCGATTCCG
ACTCGTCCAACATCAATACAACCTATTAATTTCCCCTCGTCAAAAATAAGGTTATCAAGTGAGAAATCAC
CATGAGTGACGACTGAATCCGGTGAGAATGGCAAAAGTTTGTGCATTTCTTTCCAGACTTGTTCAACAGG
CCAGCCATTACGCTCGTCATCAAAATCACTCGCATCAACCAAACCGTTATTCATTCGTGATTGCGCCTGA
GCGAGACGAAATACGCGATCGCTGTTAAAAGGACAATTACAAACAGGAATCGAATGCAACCGGCGCAGGA
ACACTGCCAGCGCATCAACAATATTTTCACCTGAATCAGGATATTCTTCTAATACCTGGAATGCTGTTTT
GCCGGGGATCGCAGTCGTGAGTAACCAAGCATCATCAGGAGTACGGATAAAATGCTTGATGGTCGGAAGA
GGCATAAATTCCGTCAGCCAGTTTAGTCTGACCATCTCATCTGTAACATCATTGGCAACGCTACCTTTGC
CATGTTTCAGAAACAACTCTGGCGCATCGGGCTTCCCATACAATCGATAGATTGTCGCACCTGATTGCCC
GACATTATCGCGAGCCCATTTATACCCATATAAATCAGCATCCATGTTGGAATTTAATCGCGGCCTAGAG
CAAGACGTTTCCCGTTGAATATGGCTCATAACACCCCTTGTATTACTGTTTATGTAAGCAGACAGTTTAT
TTTCATGGCTAGCTTGGATTCTCACCAATAAAAAACGCCCGGCGGCAACCGAGCGTTCTGAACAAATCCA
GATGGAGTTCTGAGGTCATTACTGGATCTATCAACAGGAGTCCAAGCTCAGCTAATTAAGCTTAGTGATG
GTGATGTGCGGCCGCTTATTACTGCAGTTTAACTGCGCTATTTGCACGCAGTGCGGTAACAATCAGAGGC
CATGCCAGATTCGGGCTATTATCCATGCTAATTTCGCTCAGCTGCACAATTTTGCTATCTGCATCAACAA
CCTGCTGAATTTCCCACAGTGCGCTTGCATAGGTAAAGGTGGTGCCATCACAGGTGTTTTTATAGGTGTT
GTAATCCGGAATAACCACCATCAGTTTTGCTGCGGTGGTCAGCGGAATAATGTTCAGCGGAACACAACCA
TCACGGGCATTATTGATAATGTTGTTCAGGGCATCATTATCCAGTTTGCGCAGCATGGTAAACAGCATGG
TCTGCATTGCGCTGGTAACTTTTGCACGTTTATCTTCGCTACGTGCCTGTTTATACATCTGGGTCATTGC
CTGATCTGCCATCTTTTCCAGTTTACGCTGCATTGCTGCATCACGATCAAATTCGCTTTTGGCCACGTTC
AGTGACTTTTTCAGTTTTTTCAGAACAACTTCGCTATCACCATTGGCAACTGCCTGTTCGTATGCTTCTT
GTGCGGTTGCAAATGCTGCATAGCTCGGCAGGCTGCTAAATTCGCTGGCAATTGCGCCACCAATCTGTTC
TCTGTGAGCCTCAATAATATCGTTATCCTCCATGTCCAAATCTTCAGGGGTCTGATCAGCTTGAATTCTA
ATACCGTCGTACAAGAATCTTAAGGAGTCCATTTCCTTACCCTGTCTTTTAGCGAACGCTTCCATCAGCC
TTCTTAAAGGAGTGGTCTTTTTGATCTTGAAGAAGATCTCTGAAGATCCATCGGACACCTTTAAATTGAT
GTGAGTCTCAGGCTTGACTTCTGGCTTGACCTCTGGCTTAGCTTCTTGATTGACTTCTGAGTCCGATCCG
GTATGGTGATGACTGCCTGAATGATGGTGGTGTCCGGTATGGTGATGGCCTGAATGATGGTGATGCTTGC
TCATGGTTAATTTCTCCTCTTTAATGAATTCTGTGTGAAATTGTTATCCGCTCACAATTGAATCTATTAT
AATTGTTATCCGCTCACAAAGCAAATAAATTTTTTATGATTTCTCGAGGTGAAGACGAAAGGGCCTCGTG
ATACGCCTATTTTTATAGGTTAATGTCATGACCAAAATCCCTTAACGTGAGTTTTCGTTCCACTGAGCGT
CAGACCCCGTAGAAAAGATCAAAGGATCTTCTTGAGATCCTTTTTTTCTGCGCGTAATCTGCTGCTTGCA
AACAAAAAAACCACCGCTACCAGCGGTGGTTTGTTTGCCGGATCAAGAGCTACCAACTCTTTTTCCGAAG
GTAACTGGCTTCAGCAGAGCGCAGATACCAAATACTGTCCTTCTAGTGTAGCCGTAGTTAGGCCACCACT
TCAAGAACTCTGTAGCACCGCCTACATACCTCGCTCTGCTAATCCTGTTACCAGTGGCTGCTGCCAGTGG
CGATAAGTCGTGTCTTACCGGGTTGGACTCAAGACGATAGTTACCGGATAAGGCGCAGCGGTCGGGCTGA
ACGGGGGGTTCGTGCACACAGCCCAGCTTGGAGCGAACGACCTACACCGAACTGAGATACCTACAGCGTG
AGCTATGAGAAAGCGCCACGCTTCCCGAAGGGAGAAAGGCGGACAGGTATCCGGTAAGCGGCAGGGTCGG
AACAGGAGAGCGCACGAGGGAGCTTCCAGGGGGAAACGCCTGGTATCTTTATAGTCCTGTCGGGTTTCGC
CACCTCTGACTTGAGCGTCGATTTTTGTGATGCTCGTCAGGGGGGCGGAGCCTATGGAAAAACGCCAGCA
ACGCGGCCTTTTTACGGTTCCTGGCCTTTTGCTGGCCTTTTGCTCACATGTTCTTTCCTGCGTTATCCCC
TGATTCTGTGGATAACCGTATTACCGCCTTTGAGTGAGCTGATACCGCTCGCCGCAGCCGAACGACCGAG
CGCAGCGAGTCAGTGAGCGAGGAAGCGGAAGAGCGCCTGATGCGGTATTTTCTCCTTACGCATCTGTGCG
GTATTTCACACCGCATATGGTGCACTCTCAGTACAATCTGCTCTGATGCCGCATAGTTAAGCCAGTATAC
ACTCCGCTATCGCTACGTGACTGGGTCATGGCTGCGCCCCGACACCCGCCAACACCCGCTGACGCGCCCT
GACGGGCTTGTCTGCTCCCGGAGACGGTCACAGCTTGTCTGTAAGCGGATGCCGGGAGCTGCATGTGTCA
GAGGTTTTCACCGTCATCACCGAAACGCGCGAGGCAGCTCTAGATCATGCGCACCCGTGGCCAGGACCCA
ACGCTGCCCGAAATTCCGACACCATCGAATGGTGCAAAACCTTTCGCGGTATGGCATGATAGCGCCCGGA
AGAGAGTCAATTCAGGGTGGTGAATGTGAAACCAGTAACGTTATACGATGTCGCAGAGTATGCCGGTGTC
TCTTATCAGACCGTTTCCCGCGTGGTGAACCAGGCCAGCCACGTTTCTGCGAAAACGCGGGAAAAAGTGG
AAGCGGCGATGGCGGAGCTGAATTACATTCCCAACCGCGTGGCACAACAACTGGCGGGCAAACAGTCGTT
GCTGATTGGCGTTGCCACCTCCAGTCTGGCCCTGCACGCGCCGTCGCAAATTGTCGCGGCGATTAAATCT
CGCGCCGATCAACTGGGTGCCAGCGTGGTGGTGTCGATGGTAGAACGAAGCGGCGTCGAAGCCTGTAAAG
CGGCGGTGCACAATCTTCTCGCGCAACGCGTCAGTGGGCTGATCATTAACTATCCGCTGGATGACCAGGA
TGCCATTGCTGTGGAAGCTGCCTGCACTAATGTTCCGGCGTTATTTCTTGATGTCTCTGACCAGACACCC
ATCAACAGTATTATTTTCTCCCATGAAGACGGTACGCGACTGGGCGTGGAGCATCTGGTCGCATTGGGTC
ACCAGCAAATCGCGCTGTTAGCGGGCCCATTAAGTTCTGTCTCGGCGCGTCT
